>Addgene plasmid #84458 | pTH100 | depositor full sequence | sequence record 163694 | pTH100 sequence 9969 bps
GAATTCAGTGGCTACATTCGAACATATCAAAGCATACGATAGAAAAACAATAAGTTATGATATGTTACAT
GTAACACCACCTATGGGTCCCTTAGATGTAGTAAAAGAAAGTACACTTTCAGATAGTGAGGGTTGGGTAG
ATGTTAACCCAACCACATTACAGCATAAAAGCTACTCTAATGTATTTGCACTTGGTGATGCTTCAAATGT
ACCTACTTCAAAAACAGGCGCAGCTATTCGTAAGCAAGCACCTATCGTCGCTAATAATTTATTGCAAGTG
ATGAATAATCAAATGTTAACGCATCATTATGATGGTTATACTTCATGCCCTATTGTTACTGGATATAATA
GGTTAATACTTGCAGAGTTTGATTATAATAAAAATACTAAAGAAACAATGCCGTTTAATCAGGCCAAAGA
ACGTAGAAGTATGTATATATTTAAGAAAGATTTATTACCTAAAATGTATTGGTACGGCATGCTAAAAGGA
TTAATATAATAAAGTACAGAAAACAATAAATTTTTAATGAAAAATCTTTTACTATAAAAGATTAAGTATT
TAAATGACGTGTCAGTGTTGTGTTTATATGTCGTGAATTTTTAGCTCTAAATAGTATAAGATTGAAAAAG
TTGTTACTGTTTTAAATGATCACGATGAAGTCATTCAATAAGAATGATTATGAAAATAGAAACAGCAGTA
AGATATTTTCTAATTGAAAATCATCTCACTGCTGTTTTTTAAAGGTTTATACCTCATCCTCTAAATTATT
TAAAAATAATTAATGGTATTTGAGCACGTTTAGCGACTTTATGACTGACATTACCAATTTCCATTTCTTG
CCAGATATTCAAACCACGTGTACTCAAAATGATAGCTTGGTATGTACCTCCAATAGTAATTTCAATAACT
TTGTCTGTTGAACACTAAGAGCAATTTTAATTTCATAATGTGTTGTAAACATTTTTTTTGATTGGAGTTT
TTTTCTGAGTTAAACGATATATCGCGATTGCATGCCTGCAGGTCGACTCTAGAGGATCCGCTAGCCTGAT
ATTTTTGACTAAACCAAATGCTAACCCAGAAATACAATCACTGTGTCTAATGAATAATTTGTTTTATAAA
CACTTTTTTGTTTACTTCTCATTTTTAATTAGTTATAATTAACTAAATAATAGAGCATTAAATATATTTA
ATAAAACTTATTTAATGCAAAATTATGACTAACATATCTATAATAAATAAAGATTAGATATCAATATATT
ATCGGGCAAATGTATCGAGCAAGATGCATCGGATCCCCGGGTACCTTAGGAGGATGATTATTTATGAGCA
AAGGAGAAGAACTTTTCACTGGAGTTGTCCCAATTCTTGTTGAATTAGATGGTGATGTTAATGGGCACAA
ATTTTCTGTCCGTGGAGAGGGTGAAGGTGATGCTACAAACGGAAAACTCACCCTTAAATTTATTTGCACT
ACTGGAAAACTACCTGTTCCGTGGCCAACACTTGTCACTACTCTGACCTATGGTGTTCAATGCTTTTCCC
GTTATCCGGATCACATGAAACGTCATGACTTTTTCAAGAGTGCCATGCCTGAAGGTTATGTACAGGAACG
CACTATATCTTTCAAAGATGACGGGACCTACAAGACGCGTGCTGAAGTCAAGTTTGAAGGTGATACCCTT
GTTAATCGTATCGAGTTAAAGGGTATTGATTTTAAAGAAGATGGAAACATTCTTGGACACAAACTCGAGT
ACAACTTTAACTCACACAATGTATACATCACGGCAGACAAACAAAAGAATGGAATCAAAGCTAACTTCAA
AATTCGCCACAACGTTGAAGATGGTTCCGTTCAACTAGCAGACCATTATCAACAAAATACTCCAATTGGC
GATGGCCCTGTCCTTTTACCAGACAACCATTACCTGTCGACACAATCTGTCCTTTCGAAAGATCCTAACG
AAAAGCGTGACCACATGGTCCTTCTTGAGTTTGTAACTGCTGCTGGGATTACACATGGCATGGATGAGCT
CTACAAAGGATCCCACCACCACCACCACCACTAAGAATTCGTAATCATGTCATAGCTGTTTCCTGTGTGT
TAATTCAGAACGCTCGGTTGCCGCCGGGCGTTTTTTATGCAGCTCGCGATATATCCTGATGTATTTTTAA
TTTTGCACCATTTCCAAAAGGATAAGTGACATAAGTAAAAAGGCATCATCGGGAGTTATCCTATCAGGAA
AACCAAGATAATACCTAAGTAGAAAGTGTTCAATCCGTGTTAAATTGGGAAATATCATCCATAAACTTTA
TTACTCATACTATAATTCAATTTTAACGTCTTCGTCCATTTGGGCTTCAAATTCATCGAGTAGTGCTCGT
GCTTCTGCAATTGATTGTGTGTTCATCAATTGATGTCGAAGTTCGCTAGCGCCTCTTATGCCACGCACAT
AGATTTTAAAGAATCTACGCAAGCTCTTGAATTGTCGTATTTCATCTTTTTCATATTTGTTAAACAATGA
TAAATGCAATCTCAATAGATCTAATAGTTCCTTGCTTGTGTGTTCGCGTGGTTCTTTTTCAAAAGCGAAT
GGATTGTGGAAAATGCCTCTACCAATCATGACGCCATCAATGCCATATTTTTCTGCCAGTTCAAGTCCTG
TTTTTCTATCGGGAATATCACCGTTAATTGTTAACAATGTATTTGGTGCAATTTCGTCACGTAAATTTTT
AATAGCTTCGATTAATTCCCAATGTGCATCTACTTTACTCATTTCTTTACGTGTACGAAGATGAATAGAT
AAATTGGCAATGTCTTGTTCGAAGACGTGCTTCAACCAATCTTTCCATTCATCGATTTCATAGTAGCCAA
GGCGTGTTTTAACACTTACCGGAAGCCCACCTGCTTTAGTCGCTTGAATAATTTCGGCAGCAACGTCAGG
TCTTAAGATTAAGCCGGAACCCTTACGGTACCCGGGGATCCTCTAGAGTCGACCTGCAGGCATGCAAGCT
CTGATTTCACTTTTTGCATTCTACAAACTGCATAACTCATATGTAAATCGCTCCTTTTTAGGTGGCACAA
ATGTGAGGCATTTTCGCTCTTTCCGGCGAGGCTAGTTACCCTTAAGTTATTGGTATGACTGGTTTTAAGC
GCAAAAAAAGTTGCTTTTTCGTACCTATTAATGTATCGTTAGAAAACCGACTGTAAAAAGTACAGTCGGC
ATTATCTCATATTATAAAAGCCAGTCATTAGGCCTATCTGACAATTCCTGAATAGAGTTCATAAACAATC
CTGCATGATAACCATCACAAACAGAATGATGTACCTGTAAAGATAGCGGTAAATATATTGAATTACCTTT
ATTAATGAATTTTCCTGCTGTAATAATGGGTAGAAGGTAATTACTATTATTATTGATATTTAAGTTAAAC
CCAGTAAATGAAGTCCATGGAATAATAGAAAGAGAAAAAGCATTTTCAGGTATAGGTGTTTTGGGAAACA
ATTTCCCCGAACCATTATATTTCTCTACATCAGAAAGGTATAAATCATAAAACTCTTTGAAGTCATTCTT
TACAGGAGTCCAAATACCAGAGAATGTTTTAGATACACCATCAAAAATTGTATAAAGTGGCTCTAACTTA
TCCCAATAACCTAACTCTCCGTCGCTATTGTAACCAGTTCTAAAAGCTGTATTTGAGTTTATCACCCTTG
TCACTAAGAAAATAAATGCAGGGTAAAATTTATATCCTTCTTGTTTTATGTTTCGGTATAAAACACTAAT
ATCAATTTCTGTGGTTATACTAAAAGTCGTTTGTTGGTTCAAATAATGATTAAATATCTCTTTTCTCTTC
CAATTGTCTAAATCAATTTTATTAAAGTTCATTTGATATGCCTCCTAAATTTTTATCTAAAGTGAATTTA
GGAGGCTTACTTGTCTGCTTTCTTCATTAGAATCAATCCTTTTTTAAAAGTCAATATTACTGTAACATAA
ATATATATTTTAAAAATATCCCACTTTATCCAATTTTCGTTTGTTGAACTAATGGGTGCTTTAGTTGAAG
AATAAAGACCACATTAAAAAATGTGGTCTTTTGTGTTTTTTTAAAGGATTTGAGCGTAGCGAAAAATCCT
TTTCTTTCTTATCTTGATAATAAGGGTAACTATTGCCGGGATAGACTGTAACATTCTCACGCATAAAATC
CCCTTTCATTTTCTAATGTAAATCTATTACCTTATTATTAATTCAATTCGCTCATAATTAATCCTTTTTC
TTATTACGCAAAATGGCCCGATTTAAGCACACCCTTTATTCCGTTAATGCGCCATGACAGCCATGATAAT
TACTAATACTAGGAGAAGTTAATAAATACGGGTGATCTAATGATTCAATGATTCAAACCCTTGTGAACTT
CTTTAGAACAAAAGAGGTTCGTAACAAGATTTTCTTCACACTAGCAATGTTAGTAATTTTTAAAATAGGG
ACTTATATACCAGCTCCAGGAGTAAATCCTGCAGCTTTTGATAATCCCCAAGGTTCTCAAGGTGCCACTG
AGTTATTAAATACTTTTGGTGGCGGAGCCTTGAAACGATTTTCTATTTTTGCAATGGGTATTGTACCCTA
CATCACTGCATCAATCGTAATGCAATTATTACAAATGGATATTGTCCCTAAATTCTCAGAATGGGCAAAA
CAAGGTGAAGTAGGTAGAAGAAAGTTAAATAACGTTACTCGTTATTTAGCAATTTCTTTAGCATTTATCC
AATCTATAGGTATGGCATTCCAATTTAATAATTATCTCAAAGGTGCGCTGATTATCAATCAGTCAATTAT
GAGTTATTTATTAATAGCACTAGTTTTGACAGCAGGAACTGCTTTCTTAATATGGCTTGGTGATCAAATC
ACTCAGTTCGGTGTTGGTAATGGTATTTCTATTATCATATTCCCATCAAGCTTATTTTAATTATACTCTA
TCAATGATAGAGTGTCAATATTTTTTTTAGTTTTTCATGAACTCGATCGAGGGGATCCAAATAAAAAACT
AGTTTGACAAATAACTCTATCAATGATAGAGTGTCAACAAAAAGGAGGAATTAATGATGTCTAGATTAGA
TAAAAGTAAAGTGATTAACAGCGCATTAGAGCTGCTTAATGAGGTCGGAATCGAAGGTTTAACAACCCGT
AAACTCGCCCAGAAGCTAGGTGTAGAGCAGCCTACATTGTATTGGCATGTAAAAAATAAGCGGGCTTTGC
TCGACGCCTTAGCCATTGAGATGTTAGATAGGCACCATACTCACTTTTGCCCTTTAGAAGGGGAAAGCTG
GCAAGATTTTTTACGTAATAACGCTAAAAGTTTTAGATGTGCTTTACTAAGTCATCGCGATGGAGCAAAA
GTACATTTAGGTACACGGCCTACAGAAAAACAGTATGAAACTCTCGAAAATCAATTAGCCTTTTTATGCC
AACAAGGTTTTTCACTAGAGAATGCATTATATGCACTCAGCGCTGTGGGGCATTTTACTTTAGGTTGCGT
ATTGGAAGATCAAGAGCATCAAGTCGCTAAAGAAGAAAGGGAAACACCTACTACTGATAGTATGCCGCCA
TTATTACGACAAGCTATCGAATTATTTGATCACCAAGGTGCAGAGCCAGCCTTCTTATTCGGCCTTGAAT
TGATCATATGCGGATTAGAAAAACAACTTAAATGTGAAAGTGGGTCTTAAAAGCAGCATAACCTTTTTCC
GTGATGGTAACTTCACGGTAACCAAGATAACAAAGAATACAAGAAAATATTTACAAAAAATCAATTTAAC
AATTCCTTAAAACATGCAGGAATTGACGATTTAAACAATATTAGCTTTGAACAATTCTTATCTCTTTTCA
ATAGCTATAAATTATTTAATAAGTAAGTTAAGGGATGCATAAACTGCATCCCTTAACTTGTTTTTCGTGT
GCCTATTTTTTGTGAATCGATTATGTCTTTTGCGCAGTCGGCTTAAACCAGTTTTCGCTGGTGCGAAAAA
AGAGTGTCTTGTGACACCTAAATTCAAAATCTATCGGTCAGATTTATACCGATTTGATTTTATATATTCT
TGAATAACATACGCCGAGTTATCACATAAAAGCGGGAACCAATCATCAAATTTAAACTTCATTGCATAAT
CCATTAAACTCTTAAATTCTACGATTCCTTGTTCATCAATAAACTCAATCATTTCTTTAATTAATTTATA
TCTATCTGTTGTTGTTTTCTTTAATAATTCATCAACATCTACACCGCCATAAACTATCATATCTTCTTTT
TGATATTTAAATTTATTAGGATCGTCCATGTGAAGCATATATCTCACAAGACCTTTCACACTTCCTGCAA
TCTGCGGAATAGTCGCATTCAATTCTTCTGTAATTATTTTTATCTGTTCATAAGATTTATTACCCTCATA
CATCACTAGAATATGATAATGCTCTTTTTTCATCCTATCTTCTGTATCAGTATCCCTATCATGTAATGGA
GACACTACAAATTGAATGTGTAACTCTTTTAAATACTCTAACCACTCGGCTTTTGCTGATTCTGGATATA
AAACAAATGTCCAATTACGTCCTCTTGAATTTTTCTTGTTTTCAGTTTCTTTTATTACATTTTCGCTCAT
GATATAATAACGGTGCTAATACATTTAACAAAATTTAGTCATAGATAGGCAGCATGCCAGTGCTGTCTAT
CTTTTTTTGTTTAAAATGCACCGTATTCCTCCTTTGCATATTTTTTTATTAGAATACCGGTTGCATCTGA
TTTGCTAATATTATATTTTTCTTTGATTCTATTTAATATCTCATTTTCTTCTGTTGTAAGTCTTAAAGTA
ACAGCAACTTTTTTCTCTTCTTTTCTATCTACAACCATCACTGTACCTCCCAACATCTGTTTTTTTCACT
TTAACATAAAAAACAACCTTTTAACATTAAAAACCCAATATTTATTTATTTGTTTGGACAATGGACAATG
GACACCTAGGGGGGAGGTCGTAGTACCCCCCTATGTTTTCTCCCCTAAATAACCCCAAAAATCTAAGAAA
AAAAGACCTCAAAAAGGTCTTTAATTAACATCTCAAATTTCGCATTTATTCCAATTTCCTTTTTGCGTGT
GATGCGCTGCGTCCATTAAAAATCCTAGAGCTTTGCAACCGAAAGTTAATAGCTGTCGCTACTACTTTCG
CTTACGCTCTAAGTATATTTTAAGGACTGTCACACGCAAAAAGTTTTCTCGGCATAAAAGTACCTCTACA
TCTCTAAATCGTCTGTACGCTGTTTCTCACGCTTTCTATCGACCTTCTGGACATTATCCTGTACAACATC
CATAAACTGTCCCACACGCTCGAATTTGGAATCATTAAAGAATTTCTCTTTAAGCCTATTAAACCCTTTC
TCAAACCCAGGGAAATTCGCCCTCGCAGCACGATATAAAGTCACTGTACTATCTTGAAATTTCTCTGATA
CATTCAACTGCTCATTCAAACTATCATTCTCTCGCTTTAATTTATTAACCTCTTTACTTTTTTCGTGATA
CCCCTCTTTCCATGTATTCACTACTTCTTTCAAACTCTCTCTACGTTTTTTTAATTCTTGATTTTCTGTG
TAATAGTCTGTGCTCTTAATATTTTCGTAATCATCAACAATCCGTTCCTGCCTCGCGCGTTTCGGTGATG
ACGGTGAAAACCTCTGACACATGCAGCTCCCGGAGACGGTCACAGCTTGTCTGTAAGCGGATGCCGGGAG
CAGACAAGCCCGTCAGGGCGCGTCAGCGGGTGTTGGCGGGTGTCGGGGCGCAGCCATGACCCAGTCACGT
AGCGATAGCGGAGTGTATACTGGCTTAACTATGCGGCATCAGAGCAGATTGTACTGAGAGTGCACCATAT
GCGGTGTGAAATACCGCACAGATGCGTAAGGAGAAAATACCGCATCAGGCGCTCTTCCGCTTCCTCGCTC
ACTGACTCGCTGCGCTCGGTCGTTCGGCTGCGGCGAGCGGTATCAGCTCACTCAAAGGCGGTAATACGGT
TATCCACAGAATCAGGGGATAACGCAGGAAAGAACATGTGAGCAAAAGGCCAGCAAAAGGCCAGGAACCG
TAAAAAGGCCGCGTTGCTGGCGTTTTTCCATAGGCTCCGCCCCCCTGACGAGCATCACAAAAATCGACGC
TCAAGTCAGAGGTGGCGAAACCCGACAGGACTATAAAGATACCAGGCGTTTCCCCCTGGAAGCTCCCTCG
TGCGCTCTCCTGTTCCGACCCTGCCGCTTACCGGATACCTGTCCGCCTTTCTCCCTTCGGGAAGCGTGGC
GCTTTCTCATAGCTCACGCTGTAGGTATCTCAGTTCGGTGTAGGTCGTTCGCTCCAAGCTGGGCTGTGTG
CACGAACCCCCCGTTCAGCCCGACCGCTGCGCCTTATCCGGTAACTATCGTCTTGAGTCCAACCCGGTAA
GACACGACTTATCGCCACTGGCAGCAGCCACTGGTAACAGGATTAGCAGAGCGAGGTATGTAGGCGGTGC
TACAGAGTTCTTGAAGTGGTGGCCTAACTACGGCTACACTAGAAGGACAGTATTTGGTATCTGCGCTCTG
CTGAAGCCAGTTACCTTCGGAAAAAGAGTTGGTAGCTCTTGATCCGGCAAACAAACCACCGCTGGTAGCG
GTGGTTTTTTTGTTTGCAAGCAGCAGATTACGCGCAGAAAAAAAGGATCTCAAGAAGATCCTTTGATCTT
TTCTACGGGGTCTGACGCTCAGTGGAACGAAAACTCACGTTAAGGGATTTTGGTCATGAGATTATCAAAA
AGGATCTTCACCTAGATCCTTTTAAATTAAAAATGAAGTTTTAAATCAATCTAAAGTATATATGAGTAAA
CTTGGTCTGACAGTTACCAATGCTTAATCAGTGAGGCACCTATCTCAGCGATCTGTCTATTTCGTTCATC
CATAGTTGCCTGACTCCCCGTCGTGTAGATAACTACGATACGGGAGGGCTTACCATCTGGCCCCAGTGCT
GCAATGATACCGCGAGACCCACGCTCACCGGCTCCAGATTTATCAGCAATAAACCAGCCAGCCGGAAGGG
CCGAGCGCAGAAGTGGTCCTGCAACTTTATCCGCCTCCATCCAGTCTATTAATTGTTGCCGGGAAGCTAG
AGTAAGTAGTTCGCCAGTTAATAGTTTGCGCAACGTTGTTGCCATTGCTGCAGGCATCGTGGTGTCACGC
TCGTCGTTTGGTATGGCTTCATTCAGCTCCGGTTCCCAACGATCAAGGCGAGTTACATGATCCCCCATGT
TGTGCAAAAAAGCGGTTAGCTCCTTCGGTCCTCCGATCGTTGTCAGAAGTAAGTTGGCCGCAGTGTTATC
ACTCATGGTTATGGCAGCACTGCATAATTCTCTTACTGTCATGCCATCCGTAAGATGCTTTTCTGTGACT
GGTGAGTACTCAACCAAGTCATTCTGAGAATAGTGTATGCGGCGACCGAGTTGCTCTTGCCCGGCGTCAA
CACGGGATAATACCGCGCCACATAGCAGAACTTTAAAAGTGCTCATCATTGGAAAACGTTCTTCGGGGCG
AAAACTCTCAAGGATCTTACCGCTGTTGAGATCCAGTTCGATGTAACCCACTCGTGCACCCAACTGATCT
TCAGCATCTTTTACTTTCACCAGCGTTTCTGGGTGAGCAAAAACAGGAAGGCAAAATGCCGCAAAAAAGG
GAATAAGGGCGACACGGAAATGTTGAATACTCATACTCTTCCTTTTTCAATATTATTGAAGCATTTATCA
GGGTTATTGTCTCATGAGCGGATACATATTTGAATGTATTTAGAAAAATAAACAAATAGGGGTTCCGCGC
ACATTTCCCCGAAAAGTGCCACCTGACGTCTAAGAAACCATTATTATCATGACATTAACCTATAAAAATA
GGCGTATCACGAGGCCCTTTCGTCTTCAA
Features (pLannotate 1.2.2; 23 found; start..end, strand, type, name):
     11..490     +  CDS            SQOR (fragment): SQOR_HUMAN - Also known as SQRDL From Homo sapiens (Human).
   1008..1039    -  misc_feature   MCS (fragment): pUC18/19 multiple cloning site
   1324..2037    +  CDS            Superfolder GFP: Superfolder GFP is a basic (constitutively fluorescent) green fluorescent protein published in 2005, derived from Aequorea victoria. It is reported to be a very rapidly-maturing weak dimer.
   2043..2061    +  CDS            9xHis (fragment): 9xHis affinity tag
   2104..2138    +  terminator     lambda t0 terminator: minimal transcription terminator from phage lambda (Scholtissek and Grosse, 1987)
   2323..2964    -  CDS            dus (fragment): DUS_STAAN - Experimental evidence at protein level: Swiss-Prot protein existence level 1. Catalyzes the synthesis of 5,6-dihydrouridine (D), a modified base found in the D-loop of most tRNAs, via the reduction of the C5-C6 double bond in target uridines. From Staphylococcus aureus (strain N315).
   2966..3010    +  misc_feature   MCS (fragment): pUC18/19 multiple cloning site
   3096..3209    -  CDS            cop (fragment): COP1_STAAU - Protein predicted: Swiss-Prot protein existence level 4. Putative control of replication message. From Staphylococcus aureus.
   3235..3882    -  CDS            cat: CAT1_STAAU - Experimental evidence at transcript level: Swiss-Prot protein existence level 2. This enzyme is an effector of chloramphenicol resistance in bacteria. From Staphylococcus aureus.
   4054..4182    -  CDS            cop (fragment): COP1_STAAU - Protein predicted: Swiss-Prot protein existence level 4. Putative control of replication message. From Staphylococcus aureus.
   4388..4954    +  CDS            secY (fragment): SECY_STAAN - Experimental evidence at protein level: Swiss-Prot protein existence level 1. The central subunit of the protein translocation channel SecYEG. Consists of two halves formed by TMs 1-5 and 6-10. These two domains form a lateral gate at the front which open onto the bilayer between TMs 2 and 7, and are clamped together by SecE at the back. The channel is closed by both a pore ring composed of hydrophobic SecY resides and a short helix (helix 2A) on the extracellular side of the membrane which forms a plug. The plug probably moves laterally to allow the channel to open. The ring and
   4965..4983    -  protein_bind   tet operator: bacterial operator O1 for the tetR and tetA genes tetracycline repressor TetR
   5054..5072    -  protein_bind   tet operator: bacterial operator O1 for the tetR and tetA genes tetracycline repressor TetR
   5097..5720    +  CDS            TetR: tetracycline repressor TetR; tetR from transposon Tn10; TetR binds to the tetracycline operator tetO to inhibit transcription. This inhibition can be relieved by adding tetracycline or doxycycline.
   5769..5903    +  CDS            ermC' (fragment): ERM_BACIU - Experimental evidence at protein level: Swiss-Prot protein existence level 1. This protein produces a dimethylation of the adenine residue at position 2085 in 23S rRNA, resulting in reduced affinity between ribosomes and macrolide-lincosamide-streptogramin B antibiotics. From Bacillus subtilis.
   6054..6650    -  CDS            repF: REPY_STAAU - Also known as repC. Protein inferred from homology: Swiss-Prot protein existence level 3. Is essential for plasmid replication. Nicks the positive strand at the plus origin of replication. From Staphylococcus aureus.
   6734..6898    -  CDS            COP6_STAAU: Experimental evidence at protein level: Swiss-Prot protein existence level 1. Acts in trans as a negative regulatory element in pE194 replication. From Staphylococcus aureus.
   7279..7677    -  CDS            pre (fragment): PRE1_STAAU - Also known as mob. Protein inferred from homology: Swiss-Prot protein existence level 3. The interaction of the RSA site and the PRE protein may not only serves a function in plasmid maintenance, but may also contributes to the distribution of small antibiotic resistance plasmids among Gram- positive bacteria. From Staphylococcus aureus.
   7678..7717    +  CDS            rop (fragment): Rop protein, which maintains plasmids at low copy number; rop
   7819..7959    +  misc_feature   bom: basis of mobility region from pBR322
   8145..8733    -  rep_origin     ori: high-copy-number ColE1/pMB1/pBR322/pUC origin of replication
   8904..9764    -  CDS            AmpR: β-lactamase; bla; confers resistance to ampicillin, carbenicillin, and related antibiotics
   9765..9869    -  promoter       AmpR promoter: bla
