[The description below was written by a language model from this plasmid's Addgene catalogue record and pLannotate feature annotations shown in this document.]
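Description:
pTH100 is an Escherichia coli–Staphylococcus aureus shuttle vector of about 10 kb, built for markerless integration of a fluorescent reporter into the S. aureus chromosome. It derives from the allelic-exchange backbone pJB38-NWMN29-30. In E. coli it replicates from a high-copy ColE1/pUC-type origin and is selected with ampicillin through the bla gene. For Gram-positive hosts it carries pE194-type replication functions (repF and the Cop6 regulator, with a partial pre/mob fragment) and a staphylococcal cat gene. The record notes that cat confers chloramphenicol resistance only in Gram-positive bacteria. The feature table also shows TetR with two tet operators next to a secY fragment. This layout fits an inducible secY-antisense counterselection module of the kind used in this plasmid family, although the record does not state that function explicitly.

The payload is a roughly 1.15 kb cassette taken from pCM29 and inserted at an EcoRV site that was destroyed during cloning. It consists of the SarA P1 promoter driving superfolder GFP with a C-terminal 6xHis tag, followed by a transcription terminator annotated as lambda t0. The promoter itself is not annotated in the feature table but is named in the catalogue fields. The cassette is flanked by chromosomal sequences, one annotated as a dus fragment from S. aureus and the other picked up only as a weak homology match to human SQOR. These presumably are the homology arms for the NWMN29-30 locus named in the backbone. Recombination through the arms would place the GFP cassette in the genome and allow loss of the plasmid and its resistance genes, giving stably fluorescent S. aureus strains without an antibiotic marker.
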