Addgene plasmid #84458: pTH100
Purpose: pJB38-NWMN29-30 + SarA_P1-sGFP-Term
Depositing lab: Reindert Nijland. Depositing organization: University Medical Centre Utrecht. Publication: Fluorescent reporters for markerless genomic integration in Staphylococcus aureus. de Jong NW, van der Horst T, van Strijp JA, Nijland R. Sci Rep. 2017 Mar 7;7:43889. doi: 10.1038/srep43889. PubMed 28266573.
Backbone
  Vector backbone: pJB38-NWMN2930
  Backbone size w/o insert (bp): 8815
  Total vector size (bp): 9969
  Selectable markers: also contains Chloramphenicol resistance gene, but only functional in Gram-postive bacteria.
Growth in bacteria
  Bacterial resistance: Ampicillin, 100 μg/mL
  Growth temperature: 37°C
  Growth strain: E.coli DC10b (described in doi: 10.1128/mBio.00537-12)
  Copy number: High Copy
Gene/Insert
  Gene/Insert name: SarA_P1-sGFP from pCM29
  Insert size (bp): 1154
  Tag / fusion protein: 6xHis (on sfGFP) (C terminal on insert)
  Cloning method: Restriction Enzyme; 5′ cloning site EcoRV (destroyed during cloning); 3′ cloning site EcoRV (destroyed during cloning)
  Sequencing primers: 5′ CATAATGTGTTGTAAACATTTTTTTTG; 3′ TATGTCACTTATCCTTTTGGAAATG
Terms and licenses: Academic/Nonprofit Terms; Industry Terms: Not Available to Industry
How to cite: pTH100 was a gift from Reindert Nijland (Addgene plasmid # 84458 ; http://n2t.net/addgene:84458 ; RRID:Addgene_84458)
