>Addgene plasmid #84458 | pTH100 | addgene partial sequence | sequence record 166630 | T0term-R 5'-GCGGCAACCGAGCGTTC-3'
GATTACGAATTCTTAGTGGTGGTGGTGGTGGTGGGATCCTTTGTAGAGCTCATCCATGCCATGTGTAATC
CCAGCAGCAGTTACAAACTCAAGAAGGACCATGTGGTCACGCTTTTCGTTAGGATCTTTCGAAAGGACAG
ATTGTGTCGACAGGTAATGGTTGTCTGGTAAAAGGACAGGGCCATCGCCAATTGGAGTATTTTGTTGATA
ATGGTCTGCTAGTTGAACGGAACCATCTTCAACGTTGTGGCGAATTTTGAAGTTAGCTTTGATTCCATTC
TTTTGTTTGTCTGCCGTGATGTATACATTGTGTGAGTTAAAGTTGTACTCGAGTTTGTGTCCAAGAATGT
TTCCATCTTCTTTAAAATCAATACCCTTTAACTCGATACGATTAACAAGGGTATCACCTTCAAACTTGAC
TTCAGCACGCGTCTTGTAGGTCCCGTCATCTTTGAAAGATATAGTGCGTTCCTGTACATAACCTTCAGGC
ATGGCACTCTTGAAAAAGTCATGACGTTTCATGTGATCCGGATAACGGGAAAAGCATTGAACACCATAGG
TCAGAGTAGTGACAAGTGTTGGCCACGGAACAGGTAGTTTTCCAGTAGTGCAAATAAATTTAAGGGTGAG
TTTTCCGTTTGTAGCATCACCTTCACCCTCTCCACGGACAGAAAATTTGTGCCCATTAACATCACCATCT
AATTCAACAAGAATTGGGACAACTCCAGTGAAAAGTTCTTCTCCTTTGCTCATAAATAATCATCCTCCTA
AGGTACCCGGGGATCCGATGCATCTTGCTCGATACATTTGCCCGATAATATATTGATATCTAATCTTTAT
TTATTATAGATATGTTAGTCATAATTTTGCATTAA
