>Addgene plasmid #84458 | pTH100 | addgene partial sequence | sequence record 166631 | pBRforEco 5'-AATAGGCGTATCACGAGGC-3'
TTCGAACATATCAAAGCATACGATAGAAAAACAATAAGTTATGATATGTTACATGTAACACCACCTATGG
GTCCCTTAGATGTAGTAAAAGAAAGTACACTTTCAGATAGTGAGGGTTGGGTAGATGTTAACCCAACCAC
ATTACAGCATAAAAGCTACTCTAATGTATTTGCACTTGGTGATGCTTCAAATGTACCTACTTCAAAAACA
GGCGCAGCTATTCGTAAGCAAGCACCTATCGTCGCTAATAATTTATTGCAAGTGATGAATAATCAAATGT
TAACGCATCATTATGATGGTTATACTTCATGCCCTATTGTTACTGGATATAATAGGTTAATACTTGCAGA
GTTTGATTATAATAAAAATACTAAAGAAACAATGCCGTTTAATCAGGCCAAAGAACGTAGAAGTATGTAT
ATATTTAAGAAAGATTTATTACCTAAAATGTATTGGTACGGCATGCTAAAAGGATTAATATAATAAAGTA
CAGAAAACAATAAATTTTTAATGAAAAATCTTTTACTATAAAAGATTAAGTATTTAAATGACGTGTCAGT
GTTGTGTTTATATGTCGTGAATTTTTAGCTCTAAATAGTATAAGATTGAAAAAGTTGTTACTGTTTTAAA
TGATCACGATGAAGTCATTCAATAAGAATGATTATGAAAATAGAAACAGCAGTAAGATATTTTCTAATTG
AAAATCATCTCACTGCTGTTTTTTAAAGGTTTATACCTCATCCTCTAAATTATTTAAAAATAATTAATGG
TATTTGAGCACGTTTAGCGACTTTATGACTGACATTACCAATTTCCATTTCTTGCCAGATATTCAAACCA
CGTGTACTCAAAATGATAGCTTGGTATGTACCTCCAATAGTAATTTCAATAACTTTGTCTGTTGAACACT
AAGAGCAATTTTA
